Addgene plasmid #149135: pGBW-m4046253
Purpose: Yeast Expression plasmid for SARS-CoV-2 M (membrane)
Depositing lab: Ginkgo Bioworks & Benjie Chen. Depositing organization: Ginkgo Bioworks.
Backbone
  Vector backbone: AmpR; 2u URA3
  Backbone size w/o insert (bp): 4078
  Vector type: Yeast Expression
  Selectable markers: URA3
Growth in bacteria
  Bacterial resistance: Ampicillin, 100 μg/mL
  Growth temperature: 37°C
  Growth strain: DH5alpha
  Copy number: High Copy
Gene/Insert
  Gene/Insert name: SARS-CoV-2 M (membrane) (alt names: membrane glycoprotein; M protein)
  Species: S. cerevisiae (budding yeast); Severe acute respiratory syndrome coronavirus 2
  Insert size (bp): 662
  Mutation: Saccharomyces cerevisiae recode 1
  Entrez Gene: M (a.k.a. GU280_gp05)
  Promoter: pTEF1
  Tag / fusion protein: Cleavable thrombin;StrepII (C terminal on backbone)
  Cloning method: Unknown
Resource information
  A portion of this plasmid was derived from a plasmid made by: GinkgoBioworks
Depositor comments: NCBI Reference Sequence: YP_009724393.1. Created by gene synthesis with Not1 site. NGS used for QC was performed by Ginkgo and may not fully cover the entire plasmid.
How to cite: pGBW-m4046253 was a gift from Ginkgo Bioworks & Benjie Chen (Addgene plasmid # 149135 ; http://n2t.net/addgene:149135 ; RRID:Addgene_149135)
