[The description below was written by a language model from this plasmid's Addgene catalogue record and pLannotate feature annotations shown in this document.]
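Description:
pGBW-m4046253 is an episomal yeast expression plasmid, built as an E. coli–S. cerevisiae shuttle vector, for producing the SARS-CoV-2 membrane (M) glycoprotein in budding yeast. In bacteria it replicates from a high-copy ColE1/pUC-type origin and is selected with ampicillin through a β-lactamase gene that the annotation places downstream of a cat promoter. A short rop-like coding segment is annotated next to AmpR, although the catalogue lists the plasmid as high copy. Phage T3 and T7 early terminators and a tonB terminator flank the bacterial modules, presumably insulating them from read-through transcription. In yeast the 2μ origin supports multicopy maintenance. The URA3 marker allows selection in ura3 strains on medium lacking uracil and can be counterselected with 5-FOA.

The payload is a synthetic M open reading frame corresponding to the NCBI reference protein and recoded for S. cerevisiae codon usage ("recode 1"). It is driven by the strong constitutive TEF1 promoter and followed by a CYC1 terminator fragment. According to the catalogue, the backbone supplies a C-terminal thrombin-cleavable StrepII tag, which would allow Strep-Tactin affinity capture and subsequent tag removal. The feature table does not annotate this tag separately, though there is a short unannotated stretch between the M coding sequence and the terminator where it could lie.

The insert was made by gene synthesis with a NotI site. The depositor notes that the sequencing used for quality control may not cover the entire plasmid. The construct suits expression, purification and functional or interaction studies of the viral M protein in yeast.
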