Features (pLannotate 1.2.2; 13 found; start..end, strand, type, name):
      7..414     +  promoter       TEF1 promoter: S. cerevisiae TEF1; promoter for EF-1α
    428..1093    +  CDS            VME1_SARS2: Experimental evidence at protein level: Swiss-Prot protein existence level 1. Component of the viral envelope that plays a central role in virus morphogenesis and assembly via its interactions with other viral proteins (By similarity). Regulates the localization of S protein at cis-Golgi, the place of virus budding (PubMed:33229438). May act by binding cytoplasmic c-terminus of S (PubMed:33229438). From Severe acute respiratory syndrome coronavirus 2 (2019-nCoV) (SARS-CoV-2).
   1164..1336    +  terminator     CYC1 terminator (fragment): S. cerevisiae CYC1; transcription terminator for CYC1
   1372..1548    +  promoter       URA3 promoter (fragment): S. cerevisiae URA3
   1549..2352    +  CDS            URA3: orotidine-5'-phosphate decarboxylase, required for uracil biosynthesis; S. cerevisiae URA3; yeast auxotrophic marker, counterselectable with 5-fluoroorotic acid (5-FOA)
   2435..3417    -  rep_origin     2μ ori: yeast 2μ plasmid origin of replication
   3495..3524    +  terminator     T3Te terminator: phage T3 early transcription terminator
   3546..4133    +  rep_origin     ori: high-copy-number ColE1/pMB1/pBR322/pUC origin of replication
   4145..4172    -  terminator     T7Te terminator: phage T7 early transcription terminator
   4196..4387    -  CDS            rop: Rop protein, which maintains plasmids at low copy number; rop
   4388..5248    -  CDS            AmpR: β-lactamase; bla; confers resistance to ampicillin, carbenicillin, and related antibiotics
   5249..5351    -  promoter       cat promoter: promoter of the E. coli cat gene encoding chloramphenicol acetyltransferase
   5352..5383    -  terminator     tonB terminator: bidirectional E. coli tonB-P14 transcription terminator
>Addgene plasmid #149135 | pGBW-m4046253 | addgene full sequence | sequence record 307321 | Addgene NGS Result
GCCGCCCCACACACCATAGCTTCAAAATGTTTCTACTCCTTTTTTACTCTTCCAGATTTTCTCGGACTCC
GCGCATCGCCGTACCACTTCAAAACACCCAAGCACAGCATACTAAATTTCCCCTCTTTCTTCCTCTAGGG
TGTCGTTAATTACCCGTACTAAAGGTTTGGAAAAGAAAAAAGAGACCGCCTCGTTTCTTTTTCTTCGTCG
AAAAAGGCAATAAAAATTTTTATCACGTTTCTTTTTCTTGAAAATTTTTTTTTTTGATTTTTTTCTCTTT
CGATGACCTCCCATTGATATTTAAGTTAATAAACGGTCTTCAATTTCTCAAGTTTCAGTTTCATTTTTCT
TGTTCTATTACAACTTTTTTTACTTCTTGCTCATTAGAAAGAAAGCATAGCAATCTAATCTAAGTTTTAA
TTACAAAATGGCTGATTCCAATGGCACCATCACAGTAGAAGAGCTGAAAAAGCTCCTTGAACAATGGAAC
TTGGTTATAGGTTTTTTATTCTTGACTTGGATTTGCCTATTGCAGTTCGCCTATGCAAACAGAAACCGTT
TTTTGTACATTATCAAGTTAATTTTCTTGTGGCTGTTATGGCCTGTCACTCTTGCTTGTTTTGTTTTGGC
TGCCGTCTACCGGATAAATTGGATCACCGGTGGTATCGCTATTGCAATGGCTTGTTTGGTTGGATTGATG
TGGTTGAGTTATTTCATTGCCTCATTCAGATTATTCGCTAGGACTAGATCGATGTGGTCCTTTAATCCAG
AAACGAACATCTTGTTGAACGTGCCACTCCATGGTACTATTTTGACCAGACCGCTATTAGAATCTGAGTT
GGTTATCGGTGCTGTCATTCTAAGAGGGCACTTACGTATCGCGGGTCACCATTTGGGAAGATGTGACATT
AAGGATCTTCCAAAAGAAATCACAGTCGCTACCTCTCGAACTCTATCTTACTACAAGTTGGGTGCCTCAC
AAAGGGTTGCTGGTGACAGCGGTTTCGCTGCCTATTCTCGCTACCGTATCGGCAACTACAAATTAAATAC
CGATCACTCCTCTAGTTCTGACAATATTGCCTTATTGGTGCAACTCGTGCCGAGAGGTTCTTGGAGCCAT
CCGCAGTTTGAAAAATAAACAGGCCCCTTTTCCTTTGTCGATATCATGTAATTAGTTATGTCACGCTTAC
ATTCACGCCCTCCTCCCACATCCGCTCTAACCGAAAAGGAAGGAGTTAGACAACCTGAAGTCTAGGTCCC
TATTTATTTTTTTTAATAGTTATGTTAGTATTAAGAACGTTATTTATATTTCAAATTTTTCTTTTTTTTC
TGTACAAAGCGGCCGCCGAACCACTAGTGCACTGCAGTACACGGTTTCCTTGAAATTTTTTTGATTCGGT
AATCTCCGAACAGAAGGAAGAACGAAGGAAGGAGCACAGACTTAGATTGGTATATATACGCATATGTAGT
GTTGAAGAAACATGAAATTGCCCAGTATTCTTAACCCAACTGCACAGAACAAAAACGTGCAGGAAACGAA
GATAAATCATGTCGAAAGCTACATATAAGGAACGTGCTGCTACTCATCCTAGTCCTGTTGCTGCCAAGCT
ATTTAATATCATGCACGAAAAGCAAACAAACTTGTGTGCTTCATTGGATGTTCGTACCACCAAGGAATTA
CTGGAGTTAGTTGAAGCATTAGGTCCCAAAATTTGTTTACTAAAAACACATGTGGATATCTTGACTGATT
TTTCCATGGAGGGCACAGTTAAGCCGCTAAAGGCATTATCCGCCAAGTACAATTTTTTACTCTTCGAGGA
CAGAAAATTTGCTGACATTGGTAATACAGTCAAATTGCAGTACTCTGCGGGTGTATACAGAATAGCAGAA
TGGGCAGACATTACGAATGCACACGGTGTGGTGGGCCCAGGTATTGTTAGCGGTTTGAAGCAGGCGGCAG
AAGAAGTAACAAAGGAACCTAGAGGCCTTTTGATGTTAGCAGAATTGTCATGCAAGGGCTCCCTATCTAC
TGGAGAATATACTAAGGGTACTGTTGACATTGCGAAGAGCGACAAAGATTTTGTTATCGGCTTTATTGCT
CAAAGAGACATGGGTGGAAGAGATGAAGGTTACGATTGGTTGATTATGACACCCGGTGTGGGTTTAGATG
ACAAGGGAGATGCATTGGGTCAACAGTATAGAACCGTGGATGATGTGGTTTCTACAGGATCTGACATTAT
TATTGTTGGAAGAGGACTATTTGCAAAGGGAAGGGATGCTAAGGTAGAGGGTGAACGTTACAGAAAAGCA
GGCTGGGAAGCATATTTGAGAAGATGCGGCCAGCAAAACTAAAAAACTGTATTATAAGTAAATGCATGTA
TACTAAACTCACAAATTAGAGCTTCAATTTAATTATATCAGTTATTACCCGAGTAACGAAGCATCTGTGC
TTCATTTTGTAGAACAAAAATGCAACGCGAGAGCGCTAATTTTTCAAACAAAGAATCTGAGCTGCATTTT
TACAGAACAGAAATGCAACGCGAAAGCGCTATTTTACCAACGAAGAATCTGTGCTTCATTTTTGTAAAAC
AAAAATGCAACGCGAGAGCGCTAATTTTTCAAACAAAGAATCTGAGCTGCATTTTTACAGAACAGAAATG
CAACGCGAGAGCGCTATTTTACCAACAAAGAATCTATACTTCTTTTTTGTTCTACAAAAATGCATCCCGA
GAGCGCTATTTTTCTAACAAAGCATCTTAGATTACTTTTTTTCTCCTTTGTGCGCTCTATAATGCAGTCT
CTTGATAACTTTTTGCACTGTAGGTCCGTTAAGGTTAGAAGAAGGCTACTTTGGTGTCTATTTTCTCTTC
CATAAAAAAAGCCTGACTCCACTTCCCGCGTTTACTGATTACTAGCGAAGCTGCGGGTGCATTTTTTCAA
GATAAAGGCATCCCCGATTATATTCTATACCGATGTGGATTGCGCATACTTTGTGAACAGAAAGTGATAG
CGTTGATGATTCTTCATTGGTCAGAAAATTATGAACGGTTTCTTCTATTTTGTCTCTATATACTACGTAT
AGGAAATGTTTACATTTTCGTATTGTTTTCGATTCACTCTATGAATAGTTCTTACTACAATTTTTTTGTC
TAAAGAGTAATACTAGAGATAAACATAAAAAATGTAGAGGTCGAGTTTAGATGCAAGTTCAAGGAGCGAA
AGGTGGATGGGTAGGTTATATAGGGATATAGCACAGAGATATATAGCAAAGAGATACTTTTGAGCAATGT
TTGTGGAAGCGGTATTCGCAATATTTTAGTAGCTCGTTACAGTCCGGTGCGTTTTTGGTTTTTTGAAAGT
GCGTCATCAGAGCGCTTTTGGTTTTCAAAAGCGCTCTGAAGTTCCTATACTTTCTAGCTAGAGAATAGGA
ACTTCCCGAGCGGCCGCGTGTTACAAGCTTGACTCCAGCGTAACTGGACTGCAATCAACTCACTGGCTCA
CCTTCACGGGTGGGCCTTTCTTCGGTAGAAAATCAAAGGATCTTCTTGAGATCCTTTTTTTCTGCGCGTA
ATCTGCTGCTTGCAAACAAAAAAACCACCGCTACCAGCGGTGGTTTGTTTGCCGGATCAAGAGCTACCAA
CTCTTTTTCCGAGGTAACTGGCTTCAGCAGAGCGCAGATACCAAATACTGTTCTTCTAGTGTAGCCGTAG
TTAGGCCACCACTTCAAGAACTCTGTAGCACCGCCTACATACCTCGCTCTGCTAATCCTGTTACCAGTGG
CTGCTGCCAGTGGCGATAAGTCGTGTCTTACCGGGTTGGACTCAAGACGATAGTTACCGGATAAGGCGCA
GCGGTCGGGCTGAACGGGGGGTTCGTGCACACAGCCCAGCTTGGAGCGAACGACCTACACCGAACTGAGA
TACCTACAGCGTGAGCTATGAGAAAGCGCCACGCTTCCCGAAGGGAGAAAGGCGGACAGGTATCCGGTAA
GCGGCAGGGTCGGAACAGGAGAGCGCACGAGGGAGCTTCCAGGGGTAAACGCCTGGTATCTTTATAGTCC
TGTCGGGTTTCGCCACCTCTGACTTGAGCATCGATTTTTGTGATGCTCGTCAGGGGGGCGGAGCCTATGG
AAAAACGCCAGCAACGCAGAAAGGCCCACCCGAAGGTGAGCCAGGTGATTACATTTGGGCCCTCATCAGA
GGTTTTCACCGTCATCACCGAAACGCGCGAGGCAGCTGCGGTAAAGCTCATCAGCGTGGTCGTGAAGCGA
TTCACAGATGTCTGCCTGTTCATCCGCGTCCAGCTCGTTGAGTTTCTCCAGAAGCGTTAATGTCTGGCTT
CTGATAAAGCGGGCCATGTTAAGGGCGGTTTTTTCCTGTTTGGTCACTTACCAATGCTTAATCAGTGAGG
CACCTATCTCAGCGATCTGTCTATTTCGTTCATCCATAGTTGCCTGACTCCCCGTCGTGTAGATAACTAC
GATGCGGGAGGGCTTACCATCTGGCCCCAGTGCTGCAATGATACCGCGAGACCCACGCTCACCGGCTCCA
GATTTATCAGCAATAAACCAGCCAGCCGGGAGGGCCGAGCGCAGAAGTGATCCTGCAACTTTATCCGCCT
CCATCCAGTCTATTAATTGTTGCCGGGAAGCTAGAGTAAGTAGTTCGCCAGTTAATAGTTTGCGCAACGT
TGTTGCCATTGCTACAGGCATCGTGGTGTCACGCTCGTCGTTTGGTATGGCTTCATTCAGCTCCGGTTCC
CAACGATCAAGGCGAGTTACATGATCCCCCATGTTGTGCAAAAAAGCGGTTAGCTCCTTCGGTCCTCCGA
TCGTTGCCAGAAGTAAGTTGGCCGCAGTGTTATCACTCATGGTTATGGCAGCACTGCATAATTCTCTTAC
TGTCATGCCATCCGTGAGATGCTTTTCTGTGACTGGTGAGTACTCAACCAAGTCATTCTGAGAATAGTGT
ATGCGGCGACCGAGTTGCTCTTGCCCGGCGTCAATACGGGATAATACCGCGCCACATAGCAGAACTTTAA
AAGTGCTCATCATTGGAAAACGTTCTTCGGGGCGTAAACTCTCAAGGATCTTACCGCTGTTGAGATCCAG
TTCGATGTAACCCACTCGTGCACCCAACTGATCTTCAGCATCTTTTACTTTCACCAGCGTTTCTGGGTGA
GCAAAAACAGGAAGGCAAAATGCCGCAAAAAAGGGAATAAGGGCGACACGGAAATGTTGAATACTCATTT
TAGCTTCCTTAGCTCCTGAAAATCTCGATAACTCAAAAAATACGCCCGGTAGTGATCTTATTTCATTATG
GTGAAAGTTGGAACCTCTTACGTGCCGATCAAGTCAAAAGCCTCCGGTCGGAGGCTTTTGACTTTCTGCT
ATGGAGGTCAGGTATGATTTAAATGGTCAGTTAGAGCG
